Addgene plasmid #157531: pD649-HAsp-KDR-COMP5AP-AviTag-9xHis
Purpose: Mammalian expression of cell-surface protein extracellular domain fused to COMP5AP-AviTag-9xHis. Protein is secreted from cells.
Depositing lab: Chris Garcia. Depositing organization: Stanford University. Publication: A Human IgSF Cell-Surface Interactome Reveals a Complex Network of Protein-Protein Interactions. Wojtowicz WM, Vielmetter J, Fernandes RA, Siepe DH, Eastman CL, Chisholm GB, Cox S, Klock H, Anderson PW, Rue SM, Miller JJ, Glaser SM, Bragstad ML, Vance J, Lam AW, Lesley SA, Zinn K, Garcia KC. Cell. 2020 Aug 20;182(4):1027-1043.e17. doi: 10.1016/j.cell.2020.07.025. PubMed 32822567.
Backbone
  Vector backbone: pD649
  Backbone size w/o insert (bp): 7153
  Vector type: Mammalian Expression
Growth in bacteria
  Bacterial resistance: Ampicillin, 100 μg/mL
  Growth temperature: 37°C
  Growth strain: DH5alpha
  Copy number: High Copy
Gene/Insert
  Gene/Insert name: KDR (alt name: VGFR2)
  Species: H. sapiens (human)
  Insert size (bp): 2235
  Entrez Gene: KDR (a.k.a. CD309, FLK1, VEGFR, VEGFR2)
  Promoter: CMV/SP6
  Tag / fusion protein: COMP5AP-AviTag-9xHis (C terminal on backbone)
  Cloning method: Restriction Enzyme; 5′ cloning site GCGGCCGC (not destroyed); 3′ cloning site GGCGCGCC (not destroyed)
  Sequencing primers: 5′ ATTTAGGTGACACTATAG; 3′ CGTCGCACTCCATCACGGTG
Resource information
  A portion of this plasmid was derived from a plasmid made by: synthesis by ThermoFisher
Terms and licenses: Academic/Nonprofit Terms; Industry Terms: Not Available to Industry
Depositor comments: Some plasmids in this collection may have an IS4-like element ISVsa5 family transposase upstream of the CMV promoter.
How to cite: pD649-HAsp-KDR-COMP5AP-AviTag-9xHis was a gift from Chris Garcia (Addgene plasmid # 157531)
