[The description below was written by a language model from this plasmid's Addgene catalogue record and pLannotate feature annotations shown in this document.]
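Description:
pD649-HAsp-KDR-COMP5AP-AviTag-9xHis is a mammalian expression plasmid of about 9.4 kb, built on the pD649 backbone, for producing a secreted, multimerised form of the extracellular domain of human KDR (VEGFR2/FLK1). It is propagated in E. coli through a high-copy ColE1/pUC-type origin with ampicillin selection from a full-length β-lactamase gene. The annotation also picks up an SV40 promoter/EM7 promoter unit driving a puromycin N-acetyltransferase sequence followed by an SV40 poly(A) signal, which could serve for selection in mammalian cells. Short kanamycin-resistance, lacZα, ble and f1 ori matches appear to be only remnants. The depositor notes that some plasmids in this collection may carry an IS4-like transposase insertion upstream of the CMV promoter; no such element is annotated here.

Expression is driven by the CMV enhancer and immediate-early promoter, followed by a fragment of CMV intron A and an SP6 promoter, which also serves as a sequencing primer site. The open reading frame begins with a signal peptide: "HAsp" in the name indicates the leader, although the automated annotation matches part of it to a mouse IgH signal sequence. The KDR ectodomain follows, cloned between preserved NotI and AscI sites. Downstream, supplied by the backbone, are the coiled-coil region of rat cartilage oligomeric matrix protein, which drives pentamer assembly, human placental alkaline phosphatase as an enzymatic reporter, an AviTag for site-specific biotinylation, and a polyhistidine tag (named 9xHis, annotated as 8xHis), ending at a bGH poly(A) signal. The high-avidity, enzymatically detectable protein fits the plasmid's origin in a screen of interactions among human IgSF cell-surface proteins, where multimerisation helps reveal weak extracellular binding.
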