Features (pLannotate 1.2.2; 24 found; start..end, strand, type, name):
    119..143     -  CDS            KanR (fragment): aminoglycoside phosphotransferase; aph(3')-Ia; confers resistance to kanamycin
    254..842     +  rep_origin     ori: high-copy-number ColE1/pMB1/pBR322/pUC origin of replication
   1067..1084    +  terminator     rrnB T2 terminator (fragment): transcription terminator T2 from the E. coli rrnB gene
   1109..1128    -  CDS            lacZα (fragment): LacZα fragment of β-galactosidase; lacZ fragment
   1584..1600    +  protein_bind   lac operator: The lac repressor binds to the lac operator to inhibit transcription in E. coli. This inhibition can be relieved by adding lactose or isopropyl-β-D-thiogalactopyranoside (IPTG). lac repressor encoded by lacI
   1843..2146    +  enhancer       CMV enhancer: human cytomegalovirus immediate early enhancer
   2147..2350    +  promoter       CMV promoter: human cytomegalovirus (CMV) immediate early promoter
   2486..2529    +  intron         CMV intron (fragment): modified intron A from human cytomegalovirus
   2581..2599    +  promoter       SP6 promoter: promoter for bacteriophage SP6 RNA polymerase
   2603..2640    +  CDS            IgH signal sequence (fragment): signal sequence from the mouse immunoglobulin heavy chain variable region
   2695..4983    +  CDS            KDR (fragment): VGFR2_HUMAN - Also known as FLK1, VEGFR2. Experimental evidence at protein level: Swiss-Prot protein existence level 1. Tyrosine-protein kinase that acts as a cell-surface receptor for VEGFA, VEGFC and VEGFD. Plays an essential role in the regulation of angiogenesis, vascular development, vascular permeability, and embryonic hematopoiesis. Promotes proliferation, survival, migration and differentiation of endothelial cells. Promotes reorganization of the actin cytoskeleton. Isoforms lacking a transmembrane domain, such as isoform 2 and isoform 3, may function as decoy receptors for VEGFA, VEGF
   5080..5259    +  CDS            Comp (fragment): COMP_RAT - Experimental evidence at protein level: Swiss-Prot protein existence level 1. May play a role in the structural integrity of cartilage via its interaction with other extracellular matrix proteins such as the collagens and fibronectin. Can mediate the interaction of chondrocytes with the cartilage extracellular matrix through interaction with cell surface integrin receptors. Could play a role in the pathogenesis of osteoarthritis. Potent suppressor of apoptosis in both primary chondrocytes and transformed cells. Suppresses apoptosis by blocking the activation of caspase-3 and by indu
   5247..6699    +  CDS            SEAP (fragment): secreted alkaline phosphatase from human placenta The natural enzyme has a C-terminal transmembrane sequence that is replaced by a GPI anchor.
   6724..6765    +  CDS            AviTag™ (fragment): peptide tag that allows for enzymatic biotinylation
   6769..6792    +  CDS            8xHis: 8xHis affinity tag
   6938..7049    +  polyA_signal   bGH poly(A) signal: bovine growth hormone polyadenylation signal
   7050..7158    +  rep_origin     f1 ori (fragment): f1 bacteriophage origin of replication; arrow indicates direction of (+) strand synthesis
   7172..7501    +  promoter       SV40 promoter: SV40 enhancer and early promoter
   7549..7596    +  promoter       EM7 promoter: synthetic bacterial promoter&nbsp
   7615..8214    +  CDS            PuroR (fragment): puromycin N-acetyltransferase; pac from Streptomyces; confers resistance to puromycin
   8224..8349    +  CDS            ble (fragment): BLE_KLEPN - Experimental evidence at protein level: Swiss-Prot protein existence level 1. Binding protein with a strong affinity to the bleomycin family of antibiotics. Binds to CL990; an antimitotic-antibiotic compound. From Klebsiella pneumoniae.
   8344..8465    +  polyA_signal   SV40 poly(A) signal: SV40 polyadenylation signal
   8518..9378    -  CDS            AmpR: β-lactamase; bla; confers resistance to ampicillin, carbenicillin, and related antibiotics
   9381..89      -  promoter       AmpR promoter (fragment) (across the origin): bla
>Addgene plasmid #157531 | pD649-HAsp-KDR-COMP5AP-AviTag-9xHis | depositor full sequence | sequence record 304171 | Full Sequence
TTTCAATATTATTGAAGCATTTATCAGGGTTATTGTCTCATGAGCGGATACATATTTGAATGTATTTAGA
AAAATAAACAAATAGGGGTCAGTGTTACAACCAATTAACCAATTCTGAACATTATCGCGAGCCCATTTAT
ACCTGAATATGGCTCATAACACCCCTTGCTCATGACCAAAATCCCTTAACGTGAGTTACGCGCGCGTCGT
TCCACTGAGCGTCAGACCCCGTAGAAAAGATCAAAGGATCTTCTTGAGATCCTTTTTTTCTGCGCGTAAT
CTGCTGCTTGCAAACAAAAAAACCACCGCTACCAGCGGTGGTTTGTTTGCCGGATCAAGAGCTACCAACT
CTTTTTCCGAAGGTAACTGGCTTCAGCAGAGCGCAGATACCAAATACTGTTCTTCTAGTGTAGCCGTAGT
TAGCCCACCACTTCAAGAACTCTGTAGCACCGCCTACATACCTCGCTCTGCTAATCCTGTTACCAGTGGC
TGCTGCCAGTGGCGATAAGTCGTGTCTTACCGGGTTGGACTCAAGACGATAGTTACCGGATAAGGCGCAG
CGGTCGGGCTGAACGGGGGGTTCGTGCACACAGCCCAGCTTGGAGCGAACGACCTACACCGAACTGAGAT
ACCTACAGCGTGAGCTATGAGAAAGCGCCACGCTTCCCGAAGGGAGAAAGGCGGACAGGTATCCGGTAAG
CGGCAGGGTCGGAACAGGAGAGCGCACGAGGGAGCTTCCAGGGGGAAACGCCTGGTATCTTTATAGTCCT
GTCGGGTTTCGCCACCTCTGACTTGAGCGTCGATTTTTGTGATGCTCGTCAGGGGGGCGGAGCCTATGGA
AAAACGCCAGCAACGCGGCCTTTTTACGGTTCCTGGCCTTTTGCTGGCCTTTTGCTCACATGTTCTTTCC
TGCGTTATCCCCTGATTCTGTGGATAACCGTATTACCGCCTTTGAGTGAGCTGATACCGCTCGCCGCAGC
CGAACGACCGAGCGCAGCGAGTCAGTGAGCGAGGAAGCGGAAGGCGAGAGTAGGGAACTGCCAGGCATCA
AACTAAGCAGAAGGCCCCTGACGGATGGCCTTTTTGCGTTTCTACAAACTCTTTCTGTGTTGTAAAACGA
CGGCCAGTCTTAAGCTCGGGCCCCCTGGGCGGTTCTGATAACGAGTAATCGTTAATCCGCAAATAACGTA
AAAACCCGCTTCGGCGGGTTTTTTTATGGGGGGAGTTTAGGGAAAGAGCATTTGTCAGAATATTTAAGGG
CGCCTGTCACTTTGCTTGATATATGAGAATTATTTAACCTTATAAATGAGAAAAAAGCAACGCACTTTAA
ATAAGATACGTTGCTTTTTCGATTGATGAACACCTATAATTAAACTATTCATCTATTATTTATGATTTTT
TGTATATACAATATTTCTAGTTTGTTAAAGAGAATTAAGAAAATAAATCTCGAAAATAATAAAGGGAAAA
TCAGTTTTTGATATCAAAATTATACATGTCAACGATAATACAAAATATAATACAAACTATAAGATGTTAT
CAGTATTTATTATCATTTAGAATAAATTTTGTGTCGCCCTTAATTGTGAGCGGATAACAATTACGAGCTT
CATGCACAGTGGCGTTGACTCAATATTGGCCATTAGCCATATTATTCATTGGTTATATAGCATAAATCAA
TATTGGCTATTGGCCATTGCATACGTTGTATCTATATCATAATATGTACATTTATATTGGCTCATGTCCA
ATATGACCGCCATGTTGGCATTGATTATTGACTAGTTATTAATAGTAATCAATTACGGGGTCATTAGTTC
ATAGCCCATATATGGAGTTCCGCGTTACATAACTTACGGTAAATGGCCCGCCTGGCTGACCGCCCAACGA
CCCCCGCCCATTGACGTCAATAATGACGTATGTTCCCATAGTAACGCCAATAGGGACTTTCCATTGACGT
CAATGGGTGGAGTATTTACGGTAAACTGCCCACTTGGCAGTACATCAAGTGTATCATATGCCAAGTACGC
CCCCTATTGACGTCAATGACGGTAAATGGCCCGCCTGGCATTATGCCCAGTACATGACCTTATGGGACTT
TCCTACTTGGCAGTACATCTACGTATTAGTCATCGCTATTACCATGGTGATGCGGTTTTGGCAGTACATC
AATGGGCGTGGATAGCGGTTTGACTCACGGGGATTTCCAAGTCTCCACCCCATTGACGTCAATGGGAGTT
TGTTTTGGCACCAAAATCAACGGGACTTTCCAAAATGTCGTAACAACTCCGCCCCATTGACGCAAATGGG
CGGTAGGCGTGTACGGTGGGAGGTCTATATAAGCAGAGCTCGTTTAGTGAACCGTCAGATCGCCTGGAGA
CGCCATCCACGCTGTTTTGACCTCCATAGAAGACACCGGGACCGATCCAGCCTCCGCGGCCGGGAACGGT
GCATTGGAACGCGGATTCCCCGTGCCAAGAGTGACGTAAGTACCGCCTATAGAGTCTATAGGCCCACCCC
CTTGGCTTCGTTAGAACGCGGCTACAATTAATACATAACCTTATGTATCATACACATACGATTTAGGTGA
CACTATAGAATAACATCCACTTTGCCTTTCTCTCCACAGGTGTCCACTCCCAGGTCCAACTGCACCTCGG
TTCTATCGAAAACGCGCCTGCTAGCGCCACCATGAAGACCATCATTGCCCTGAGCTACATCTTCTGCCTG
GTGTTCGCTGCGGCCGCCGCATCTGTTGGACTGCCATCTGTTAGCCTGGACCTGCCTAGACTGAGCATCC
AGAAGGACATCCTGACCATCAAGGCCAACACCACACTGCAGATCACCTGTCGGGGCCAGCGAGATCTGGA
TTGGCTGTGGCCTAACAACCAGAGCGGCAGCGAGCAGCGAGTGGAAGTGACCGAGTGTTCCGATGGCCTG
TTCTGCAAGACCCTGACAATCCCCAAAGTGATCGGCAACGACACCGGCGCCTACAAGTGCTTCTACAGAG
AGACAGACCTGGCCTCCGTGATCTACGTGTACGTGCAGGACTACAGAAGCCCCTTTATCGCCAGCGTGTC
CGATCAGCACGGCGTGGTGTACATCACCGAGAACAAGAACAAGACCGTGGTCATCCCCTGCCTGGGCAGC
ATCAGCAACCTGAATGTGTCCCTGTGCGCCAGATATCCCGAGAAGAGATTCGTGCCCGACGGCAACAGAA
TCAGCTGGGACAGCAAGAAGGGCTTCACTATCCCCAGCTACATGATCAGCTACGCCGGCATGGTGTTCTG
CGAGGCCAAGATCAACGACGAGAGCTACCAGAGCATCATGTACATCGTGGTGGTCGTGGGCTACAGAATC
TACGACGTGGTGCTGAGCCCTAGCCACGGCATTGAACTGTCTGTGGGCGAGAAGCTGGTGCTGAACTGTA
CCGCCAGAACCGAGCTGAACGTGGGCATCGACTTCAACTGGGAGTACCCCAGCAGCAAGCACCAGCACAA
GAAACTGGTCAACCGGGACCTGAAAACCCAGTCCGGCTCCGAGATGAAGAAGTTCCTGAGCACACTGACC
ATCGACGGCGTGACCAGATCTGACCAGGGCCTGTATACTTGTGCCGCCAGCTCTGGCCTGATGACCAAGA
AAAACAGCACCTTCGTGCGGGTGCACGAGAAGCCTTTTGTGGCCTTTGGCAGCGGCATGGAAAGCCTGGT
GGAAGCCACAGTGGGAGAGAGAGTCAGAATCCCCGCCAAGTACCTGGGCTACCCTCCACCTGAGATCAAG
TGGTACAAGAACGGCATCCCTCTGGAAAGCAACCACACCATCAAAGCCGGCCACGTGCTGACAATCATGG
AAGTGTCTGAGAGAGACACCGGGAACTACACCGTGATCCTGACTAACCCCATCAGCAAAGAAAAGCAGAG
CCACGTGGTGTCCCTGGTGGTGTATGTGCCTCCTCAGATCGGCGAGAAGTCCCTGATCAGCCCCGTGGAC
AGCTACCAGTACGGCACCACACAGACACTGACCTGCACCGTGTACGCCATTCCTCCACCTCACCACATCC
ACTGGTACTGGCAGCTGGAAGAGGAATGCGCCAACGAGCCTTCTCAGGCCGTGTCCGTGACAAACCCCTA
TCCTTGTGAAGAGTGGCGGAGCGTGGAAGATTTCCAAGGCGGCAACAAGATCGAAGTCAACAAGAACCAG
TTCGCCCTGATCGAGGGCAAGAACAAAACAGTGTCTACCCTCGTGATCCAGGCCGCCAATGTGTCTGCCC
TGTATAAGTGCGAGGCCGTGAACAAAGTCGGCAGAGGCGAGAGAGTGATCAGCTTCCACGTGACAAGAGG
CCCCGAGATCACCCTGCAGCCTGATATGCAGCCTACCGAGCAAGAGTCCGTCAGCCTGTGGTGTACCGCC
GACAGATCCACCTTCGAGAACCTGACCTGGTACAAGCTGGGCCCTCAGCCTCTGCCTATTCACGTGGGAG
AACTGCCCACACCTGTGTGCAAGAACCTGGACACCCTGTGGAAACTGAACGCCACCATGTTCAGCAACAG
CACCAACGATATCCTGATCATGGAACTGAAGAACGCCAGCCTGCAGGACCAGGGCGATTATGTGTGTCTG
GCCCAGGACAGAAAGACCAAAAAGCGGCACTGTGTCGTGCGGCAGCTGACCGTGCTTGAAAGAGTGGCCC
CAACCATCACCGGCAACCTGGAAAATCAGACCACCAGCATCGGCGAGTCCATCGAGGTGTCCTGTACAGC
CTCTGGCAACCCACCTCCACAGATCATGTGGTTCAAGGACAACGAGACACTGGTCGAGGACAGCGGCATC
GTGCTGAAGGACGGCAATCGGAATCTGACCATTCGGAGAGTGCGGAAAGAGGACGAGGGACTGTATACCT
GCCAGGCCTGTAGCGTGCTGGGCTGTGCTAAAGTGGAAGCCTTCTTTATCATCGAGGGCGCCCAAGAAAA
GACCAACCTCGAAGGCGCGCCGGAAGATCAAGTTGATCCAAGATTGATTGATGGCAAGGGCGGATCTCTG
GAGGTGCTGTTCCAGGGACCAGGCGGAAGCGGCAATCCCGGCGGCGATCTGGCCCCCCAGATGCTGCGCG
AGCTGCAGGAGACCAATGCCGCCCTGCAGGACGTGCGCGAGCTGCTGCGCCACCGCGTGAAGGAGATCAC
CTTCCTGAAGAACACCGTGATGGAGTGCGACGCCTGCGGTATGCAGCCCTCTAGAGGCTCCGGCTCCATC
ATCCCAGTTGAGGAGGAGAACCCGGACTTCTGGAACCGCGAGGCAGCCGAGGCCCTGGGTGCCGCCAAGA
AGCTGCAGCCTGCACAGACAGCCGCCAAGAACCTCATCATCTTCCTGGGCGATGGGATGGGGGTGTCTAC
GGTGACAGCTGCCAGGATCCTAAAAGGGCAGAAGAAGGACAAACTGGGGCCTGAGATACCCCTGGCCATG
GACCGCTTCCCATATGTGGCTCTGTCCAAGACATACAATGTAGACAAACATGTGCCAGACAGTGGAGCCA
CAGCCACGGCCTACCTGTGCGGGGTCAAGGGCAACTTCCAGACCATTGGCTTGAGTGCAGCCGCCCGCTT
TAACCAGTGCAACACGACACGCGGCAACGAGGTCATCTCCGTGATGAATCGGGCCAAGAAAGCAGGGAAG
TCAGTGGGAGTGGTAACCACCACACGAGTGCAGCACGCCTCGCCAGCCGGCACCTACGCCCACACGGTGA
ACCGCAACTGGTACTCGGACGCCGACGTGCCTGCCTCGGCCCGCCAGGAGGGGTGCCAGGACATCGCTAC
GCAGCTCATCTCCAACATGGACATTGACGTGATCCTAGGTGGAGGCCGAAAGTACATGTTTCGCATGGGA
ACCCCAGACCCTGAGTACCCAGATGACTACAGCCAAGGTGGGACCAGGCTGGACGGGAAGAATCTGGTGC
AGGAATGGCTGGCGAAGCGCCAGGGTGCCCGGTATGTGTGGAACCGCACTGAGCTCATGCAGGCTTCCCT
GGACCCGTCTGTGACCCATCTCATGGGTCTCTTTGAGCCTGGAGACATGAAATACGAGATCCACCGAGAC
TCCACACTGGACCCCTCCCTGATGGAGATGACAGAGGCTGCCCTGCGCCTGCTGAGCAGGAACCCCCGCG
GCTTCTTCCTCTTCGTGGAGGGTGGTCGCATCGACCATGGTCATCATGAAAGCAGGGCTTACCGGGCACT
GACTGAGACGATCATGTTCGACGACGCCATTGAGAGGGCGGGCCAGCTCACCAGCGAGGAGGACACGCTG
AGCCTCGTCACTGCCGACCACTCCCACGTCTTCTCCTTCGGAGGCTACCCCCTGCGAGGGAGCTCCATCT
TCGGGCTGGCCCCTGGCAAGGCCCGGGACAGGAAGGCCTACACGGTCCTCCTATACGGAAACGGTCCAGG
CTATGTGCTCAAGGACGGCGCCCGGCCGGATGTTACCGAGAGCGAGAGCGGGAGCCCCGAGTATCGGCAG
CAGTCAGCAGTGCCCCTGGACGAAGAGACCCACGCAGGCGAGGACGTGGCGGTGTTCGCGCGCGGCCCGC
AGGCGCACCTGGTTCACGGCGTGCAGGAGCAGACCTTCATAGCGCACGTCATGGCCTTCGCCGCCTGCCT
GGAGCCCTACACCGCCTGCGACCTGGCGCCCCCCGCCGGCACCACCGACGCCGCGCACCCGGGTGGCGGA
GGACTGAACGACATCTTCGAGGCTCAGAAAATCGAATGGCACGAACATCACCATCACCATCACCATCACC
ATTAAGGCCGGCCTGTAGTCACTGGCACAACGCGTTACCCGGTAAGCCAATCGGGTATACACGGTCGTCA
TACTGCAGACAGGGTTCTTCTACTTTGCAAGATAGTCTTGAGTAGTAAAATAAATAGATAGAGAAAATCA
GCCTCGACTGTGCCTTCTAGTTGCCAGCCATCTGTTGTTTGCCCCTCCCCCGTGCCTTCCTTGACCCTGG
AAGGTGCCACTCCCACTGTCCTTTCCTAATAAAATGAGGAAATTGCATCACAACACTCAACCCTATCTCG
GTCTATTCTTTTGATTTATAAGGGATTTTGCCGATTTCGGCCTATTGGTTAAAAAATGAGCTGATTTAAC
AAAAATTTAACGCGAATTAATTCTGTGGAATGTGTGTCAGTTAGGGTGTGGAAAGTCCCCAGGCTCCCCA
GCAGGCAGAAGTATGCAAAGCATGCATCTCAATTAGTCAGCAACCAGGTGTGGAAAGTCCCCAGGCTCCC
CAGCAGGCAGAAGTATGCAAAGCATGCATCTCAATTAGTCAGCAACCATAGTCCCGCCCCTAACTCCGCC
CATCCCGCCCCTAACTCCGCCCAGTTCCGCCCATTCTCCGCCCCATGGCTGACTAATTTTTTTTATTTAT
GCAGAGGCCGAGGCCGCCTCTGCCTCTGAGCTATTCCAGAAGTAGTGAGGAGGCTTTTTTGGAGGCCTAG
GCTTTTGCAAAAAGCTCCCGGGAGCTTGTATATCCATTTTCGGATCTGATCAGCACGTGTTGACAATTAA
TCATCGGCATAGTATATCGGCATAGTATAATACGACAAGGTGAGGAACTAAACCATGACCGAGTACAAGC
CCACGGTGCGCCTCGCCACCCGCGACGACGTCCCCAGGGCCGTACGCACCCTCGCCGCCGCGTTCGCCGA
CTACCCCGCCACGCGCCACACCGTCGATCCGGACCGCCACATCGAGCGGGTCACCGAGCTGCAAGAACTC
TTCCTCACGCGCGTCGGGCTCGACATCGGCAAGGTGTGGGTCGCGGACGACGGCGCCGCGGTGGCGGTCT
GGACCACGCCGGAGAGCGTCGAAGCGGGGGCGGTGTTCGCCGAGATCGGCCCGCGCATGGCCGAGTTGAG
CGGTTCCCGGCTGGCCGCGCAGCAACAGATGGAAGGCCTCCTGGCGCCGCACCGGCCCAAGGAGCCCGCG
TGGTTCCTGGCCACCGTCGGCGTCTCGCCCGACCACCAGGGCAAGGGTCTGGGCAGCGCCGTCGTGCTCC
CCGGAGTGGAGGCGGCCGAGCGCGCCGGGGTGCCCGCCTTCCTGGAGACATCCGCGCCCCGCAACCTCCC
CTTCTACGAGCGGCTCGGCTTCACCGTCACCGCCGACGTCGAGGTGCCCGAAGGACCGCGCACCTGGTGC
ATGACCCGCAAGCCCGGTGCCTGACACGTGCTACGAGATTTCGATTCCACCGCCGCCTTCTATGAAAGGT
TGGGCTTCGGAATCGTTTTCCGGGACGCCGGCTGGATGATCCTCCAGCGCGGGGATCTCATGCTGGAGTT
CTTCGCCCACCCCAACTTGTTTATTGCAGCTTATAATGGTTACAAATAAAGCAATAGCATCACAAATTTC
ACAAATAAAGCATTTTTTTCACTGCATTCTAGTTGTGGTTTGTCCAAACTCATCAATGTATCTTATCATG
TCTGTATACCGTCGACCTCTAGCTAGAGCTTGGCGTAATCATGGTCATTACCAATGCTTAATCAGTGAGG
CACCTATCTCAGCGATCTGTCTATTTCGTTCATCCATAGTTGCCTGACTCCCCGTCGTGTAGATAACTAC
GATACGGGAGGGCTTACCATCTGGCCCCAGCGCTGCGATGATACCGCGAGAACCACGCTCACCGGCTCCG
GATTTATCAGCAATAAACCAGCCAGCCGGAAGGGCCGAGCGCAGAAGTGGTCCTGCAACTTTATCCGCCT
CCATCCAGTCTATTAATTGTTGCCGGGAAGCTAGAGTAAGTAGTTCGCCAGTTAATAGTTTGCGCAACGT
TGTTGCCATCGCTACAGGCATCGTGGTGTCACGCTCGTCGTTTGGTATGGCTTCATTCAGCTCCGGTTCC
CAACGATCAAGGCGAGTTACATGATCCCCCATGTTGTGCAAAAAAGCGGTTAGCTCCTTCGGTCCTCCGA
TCGTTGTCAGAAGTAAGTTGGCCGCAGTGTTATCACTCATGGTTATGGCAGCACTGCATAATTCTCTTAC
TGTCATGCCATCCGTAAGATGCTTTTCTGTGACTGGTGAGTACTCAACCAAGTCATTCTGAGAATAGTGT
ATGCGGCGACCGAGTTGCTCTTGCCCGGCGTCAATACGGGATAATACCGCGCCACATAGCAGAACTTTAA
AAGTGCTCATCATTGGAAAACGTTCTTCGGGGCGAAAACTCTCAAGGATCTTACCGCTGTTGAGATCCAG
TTCGATGTAACCCACTCGTGCACCCAACTGATCTTCAGCATCTTTTACTTTCACCAGCGTTTCTGGGTGA
GCAAAAACAGGAAGGCAAAATGCCGCAAAAAAGGGAATAAGGGCGACACGGAAATGTTGAATACTCATAT
TCTTCCTT
