>Addgene plasmid #157531 | pD649-HAsp-KDR-COMP5AP-AviTag-9xHis | depositor partial sequence | sequence record 304172 | insert (extracellular domain)
GCATCTGTTGGACTGCCATCTGTTAGCCTGGACCTGCCTAGACTGAGCATCCAGAAGGACATCCTGACCA
TCAAGGCCAACACCACACTGCAGATCACCTGTCGGGGCCAGCGAGATCTGGATTGGCTGTGGCCTAACAA
CCAGAGCGGCAGCGAGCAGCGAGTGGAAGTGACCGAGTGTTCCGATGGCCTGTTCTGCAAGACCCTGACA
ATCCCCAAAGTGATCGGCAACGACACCGGCGCCTACAAGTGCTTCTACAGAGAGACAGACCTGGCCTCCG
TGATCTACGTGTACGTGCAGGACTACAGAAGCCCCTTTATCGCCAGCGTGTCCGATCAGCACGGCGTGGT
GTACATCACCGAGAACAAGAACAAGACCGTGGTCATCCCCTGCCTGGGCAGCATCAGCAACCTGAATGTG
TCCCTGTGCGCCAGATATCCCGAGAAGAGATTCGTGCCCGACGGCAACAGAATCAGCTGGGACAGCAAGA
AGGGCTTCACTATCCCCAGCTACATGATCAGCTACGCCGGCATGGTGTTCTGCGAGGCCAAGATCAACGA
CGAGAGCTACCAGAGCATCATGTACATCGTGGTGGTCGTGGGCTACAGAATCTACGACGTGGTGCTGAGC
CCTAGCCACGGCATTGAACTGTCTGTGGGCGAGAAGCTGGTGCTGAACTGTACCGCCAGAACCGAGCTGA
ACGTGGGCATCGACTTCAACTGGGAGTACCCCAGCAGCAAGCACCAGCACAAGAAACTGGTCAACCGGGA
CCTGAAAACCCAGTCCGGCTCCGAGATGAAGAAGTTCCTGAGCACACTGACCATCGACGGCGTGACCAGA
TCTGACCAGGGCCTGTATACTTGTGCCGCCAGCTCTGGCCTGATGACCAAGAAAAACAGCACCTTCGTGC
GGGTGCACGAGAAGCCTTTTGTGGCCTTTGGCAGCGGCATGGAAAGCCTGGTGGAAGCCACAGTGGGAGA
GAGAGTCAGAATCCCCGCCAAGTACCTGGGCTACCCTCCACCTGAGATCAAGTGGTACAAGAACGGCATC
CCTCTGGAAAGCAACCACACCATCAAAGCCGGCCACGTGCTGACAATCATGGAAGTGTCTGAGAGAGACA
CCGGGAACTACACCGTGATCCTGACTAACCCCATCAGCAAAGAAAAGCAGAGCCACGTGGTGTCCCTGGT
GGTGTATGTGCCTCCTCAGATCGGCGAGAAGTCCCTGATCAGCCCCGTGGACAGCTACCAGTACGGCACC
ACACAGACACTGACCTGCACCGTGTACGCCATTCCTCCACCTCACCACATCCACTGGTACTGGCAGCTGG
AAGAGGAATGCGCCAACGAGCCTTCTCAGGCCGTGTCCGTGACAAACCCCTATCCTTGTGAAGAGTGGCG
GAGCGTGGAAGATTTCCAAGGCGGCAACAAGATCGAAGTCAACAAGAACCAGTTCGCCCTGATCGAGGGC
AAGAACAAAACAGTGTCTACCCTCGTGATCCAGGCCGCCAATGTGTCTGCCCTGTATAAGTGCGAGGCCG
TGAACAAAGTCGGCAGAGGCGAGAGAGTGATCAGCTTCCACGTGACAAGAGGCCCCGAGATCACCCTGCA
GCCTGATATGCAGCCTACCGAGCAAGAGTCCGTCAGCCTGTGGTGTACCGCCGACAGATCCACCTTCGAG
AACCTGACCTGGTACAAGCTGGGCCCTCAGCCTCTGCCTATTCACGTGGGAGAACTGCCCACACCTGTGT
GCAAGAACCTGGACACCCTGTGGAAACTGAACGCCACCATGTTCAGCAACAGCACCAACGATATCCTGAT
CATGGAACTGAAGAACGCCAGCCTGCAGGACCAGGGCGATTATGTGTGTCTGGCCCAGGACAGAAAGACC
AAAAAGCGGCACTGTGTCGTGCGGCAGCTGACCGTGCTTGAAAGAGTGGCCCCAACCATCACCGGCAACC
TGGAAAATCAGACCACCAGCATCGGCGAGTCCATCGAGGTGTCCTGTACAGCCTCTGGCAACCCACCTCC
ACAGATCATGTGGTTCAAGGACAACGAGACACTGGTCGAGGACAGCGGCATCGTGCTGAAGGACGGCAAT
CGGAATCTGACCATTCGGAGAGTGCGGAAAGAGGACGAGGGACTGTATACCTGCCAGGCCTGTAGCGTGC
TGGGCTGTGCTAAAGTGGAAGCCTTCTTTATCATCGAGGGCGCCCAAGAAAAGACCAACCTCGAA
